Addgene plasmid #118444: pDRF1-GW ymYPET-T2A-mTurquoise2
Purpose: Produces equimolar expression of ymYPET and mTq2
Depositing lab: Bas Teusink. Depositing organization: Vrije Universiteit Amsterdam. Publication: In vivo characterisation of fluorescent proteins in budding yeast. Botman D, de Groot DH, Schmidt P, Goedhart J, Teusink B. Sci Rep. 2019 Feb 19;9(1):2234. doi: 10.1038/s41598-019-38913-z. PubMed 30783202.
Backbone
  Vector backbone: pDRF1-GW
  Vector type: Yeast Expression
  Selectable markers: URA3
Growth in bacteria
  Bacterial resistance: Ampicillin, 100 μg/mL
  Growth temperature: 37°C
  Growth strain: DH5alpha
  Copy number: High Copy
Gene/Insert
  Gene/Insert name: ymYPET-T2A-mTurquoise2
  Species: Synthetic
  Mutation: YPET A206K, F208S, E232L, N235D
  Cloning method: Restriction Enzyme; 5′ cloning site unknown (unknown if destroyed); 3′ cloning site unknown (unknown if destroyed)
  Sequencing primers: 5′ AACAATCGTTAATAATTAATTAATTGG; 3′ GAGTCACTTTAAAATTTGTATACAC
Terms and licenses: Academic/Nonprofit Terms; Industry Terms: Not Available to Industry
How to cite: pDRF1-GW ymYPET-T2A-mTurquoise2 was a gift from Bas Teusink (Addgene plasmid # 118444 ; http://n2t.net/addgene:118444 ; RRID:Addgene_118444)
