[The description below was written by a language model from this plasmid's Addgene catalogue record and pLannotate feature annotations shown in this document.]
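Description:
pDRF1-GW ymYPET-T2A-mTurquoise2 is an 8.5 kb yeast expression plasmid built on the pDRF1-GW backbone, a yeast–E. coli shuttle vector. In budding yeast it is maintained episomally through the 2μ origin of replication and selected by uracil prototrophy via the URA3 marker with its native promoter. In bacteria it replicates from a high-copy ColE1/pUC-type origin and is selected with ampicillin through the β-lactamase gene. An f1 phage origin and remnants of a lac promoter/lacZα cloning region are carried over from the parental bacterial backbone.

The payload is a synthetic bicistronic-style open reading frame flanked by attB1 and attB2 Gateway recombination sites and followed by the S. cerevisiae ADH1 terminator. The first coding sequence is ymYPET, a yellow fluorescent protein recorded as YPet carrying A206K, F208S, E232L and N235D substitutions; the automated annotation labels it mVenus, presumably because of sequence similarity among Aequorea-derived yellow variants. It is joined to the cyan protein mTurquoise2; the T2A element is not annotated, but the short gap between the two coding features is consistent with it. T2A causes ribosomal skipping during translation, so one transcript yields two separate polypeptides in roughly equal amounts. The promoter driving the cassette is not named in the record. The region upstream of attB1 is annotated only with small fragments of yeast genomic sequence.

The stated purpose is equimolar production of ymYPET and mTurquoise2. This lets one protein serve as an internal expression reference for the other, in line with the associated work characterising fluorescent proteins in vivo in budding yeast.
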