Features (pLannotate 1.2.2; 26 found; start..end, strand, type, name):
      3..257     -  CDS            BRP1 (fragment): BRP1_YEAST - Protein predicted: Swiss-Prot protein existence level 4. From Saccharomyces cerevisiae (strain ATCC 204508 / S288c) (Baker's yeast).
    359..375     -  promoter       ARG4 promoter (fragment): S. cerevisiae ARG4
    480..563     +  CDS            YG007_YEAST: Protein predicted: Swiss-Prot protein existence level 4. From Saccharomyces cerevisiae (strain ATCC 204508 / S288c) (Baker's yeast).
    800..824     +  protein_bind   attB1: mutant version of attB; recombination site for the Gateway® BP reaction BP Clonase™
    851..1567    +  CDS            mVenus: mVenus is a basic (constitutively fluorescent) yellow fluorescent protein published in 2006, derived from Aequorea victoria. It is reported to be a rapidly-maturing monomer with moderate acid sensitivity.
   1649..2368    +  CDS            mTurquoise2: enhanced monomeric variant of CFP (Goedhart et al., 2012) mammalian codon-optimized
   2378..2402    -  protein_bind   attB2: mutant version of attB; recombination site for the Gateway® BP reaction BP Clonase™
   2430..2456    +  misc_feature   MCS (fragment): pBluescript multiple cloning site
   2465..2483    -  promoter       T7 promoter: promoter for bacteriophage T7 RNA polymerase
   2484..2627    +  CDS            ADH1 (fragment): ADH1_YEAST - Also known as ADC1. Experimental evidence at protein level: Swiss-Prot protein existence level 1. This isozyme preferentially catalyzes the conversion of primary unbranched alcohols to their corresponding aldehydes. Also shows activity toward secondary alcohols. From Saccharomyces cerevisiae (strain ATCC 204508 / S288c) (Baker's yeast).
   2631..2818    +  terminator     ADH1 terminator: S. cerevisiae ADH1; transcription terminator for the S. cerevisiae alcohol dehydrogenase 1 (ADH1) gene
   2826..2983    +  CDS            lacZα (fragment): LacZα fragment of β-galactosidase; lacZ fragment
   2989..3040    -  misc_feature   bom (fragment): basis of mobility region from pBR322
   3045..3128    +  CDS            RAF1 (fragment): RAF_YEAST - Experimental evidence at transcript level: Swiss-Prot protein existence level 2. Antagonizes transcriptional repression of recombinase FLP by REP1-REP2. May play a role in plasmid partitioning. From Saccharomyces cerevisiae (strain ATCC 204508 / S288c) (Baker's yeast).
   3282..4628    -  rep_origin     2μ ori: yeast 2μ plasmid origin of replication
   4633..4649    -  promoter       tet promoter (fragment): E. coli promoter for tetracycline efflux protein gene
   4739..5542    -  CDS            URA3: orotidine-5'-phosphate decarboxylase, required for uracil biosynthesis; S. cerevisiae URA3; yeast auxotrophic marker, counterselectable with 5-fluoroorotic acid (5-FOA)
   5543..5758    -  promoter       URA3 promoter: S. cerevisiae URA3
   5869..5973    +  promoter       AmpR promoter: bla
   5974..6834    +  CDS            AmpR: β-lactamase; bla; confers resistance to ampicillin, carbenicillin, and related antibiotics
   7005..7593    +  rep_origin     ori: high-copy-number ColE1/pMB1/pBR322/pUC origin of replication
   7776..7868    +  CDS            lacI (fragment): lac repressor; lacI; The lac repressor binds to the lac operator to inhibit transcription in E. coli. This inhibition can be relieved by adding lactose or isopropyl-β-D-thiogalactopyranoside (IPTG).
   7881..7902    +  protein_bind   CAP binding site: CAP binding activates transcription in the presence of cAMP. E. coli catabolite activator protein
   7917..7947    +  promoter       lac promoter: promoter for the E. coli lac operon
   7955..7971    +  protein_bind   lac operator: The lac repressor binds to the lac operator to inhibit transcription in E. coli. This inhibition can be relieved by adding lactose or isopropyl-β-D-thiogalactopyranoside (IPTG). lac repressor encoded by lacI
   8052..8480    -  rep_origin     f1 ori (sequence partly withheld): f1 bacteriophage origin of replication; arrow indicates direction of (+) strand synthesis
>Addgene plasmid #118444 | pDRF1-GW ymYPET-T2A-mTurquoise2 | addgene full sequence | sequence record 236918 | Addgene NGS Result
CAAGCTTCCTGAAACGGAGAAACATAAACAGGCATTGCTGGGATCACCCATACATCACTCTGTTTTGCCT
GACCTTTTCCGGTAATTTGAAAACAAACCCGGTCTCGAAGCGGAGATCCGGCGATAATTACCGCAGAAAT
AAACCCATACACGAGACGTAGAACCAGCCGCACATGGCCGGAGAAACTCCTGCGAGAATTTCGTAAACTC
GCGCGCATTGCATCTGTATTTCCTAATGCGGCACTTCCAGGCCTCGATCGAGACCGTTTATCCATTGCTT
TTTTGTTGTCTTTTTCCCTCGTTCACAGAAAGTCTGAAGAAGCTATAGTAGAACTATGAGCTTTTTTTGT
TTCTGTTTTCCTTTTTTTTTTTTTTACCTCTGTGGAAATTGTTACTCTCACACTCTTTAGTTCGTTTGTT
TGTTTTGTTTATTCCAATTATGACCGGTGACGAAACGTGGTCGATGGTGGGTACCGCTTATGCTCCCCTC
CATTAGTTTCGATTATATAAAAAGGCCAAATATTGTATTATTTTCAAATGTCCTATCATTATCGTCTAAC
ATCTAATTTCTCTTAAATTTTTTCTCTTTCTTTCCTATAACACCAATAGTGAAAATCTTTTTTTCTTCTA
TATCTACAAAAACTTTTTTTTTCTATCAACCTCGTTGATAAATTTTTTCTTTAACAATCGTTAATAATTA
ATTAATTGGAAAATAACCATTTTTTCTCTCTTTTATACACACATTCAAAAGAAAGAAAAAAAATATACCC
CAGCCTCGACTAGTGAATTCGCGGCCATCACAAGTTTGTACAAAAAAGCAGGCTGCTAGCACTAGTAAGC
TTTTAATTAAATGGTCTCCAAGGGCGAAGAATTGTTCACCGGTGTGGTCCCAATCTTGGTCGAGTTGGAC
GGTGACGTCAACGGTCACAAGTTCTCTGTTTCCGGTGAAGGTGAAGGAGACGCCACCTACGGTAAATTGA
CCTTGAAGTTGTTGTGCACCACCGGCAAGCTGCCAGTTCCATGGCCAACATTGGTCACCACTTTAGGTTA
TGGTTTACAATGTTTTGCTAGATATCCAGATCATATGAAACAACATGATTTCTTCAAATCTGCTATGCCA
GAAGGTTATGTTCAAGAAAGAACTATATTTTTCAAAGATGATGGTAATTATAAAACTAGAGCTGAAGTTA
AATTTGAAGGAGATACTTTAGTTAATAGAATTGAATTGAAAGGTATTGATTTTAAAGAAGATGGTAATAT
TTTAGGTCATAAATTAGAATATAATTATAATTCTCATAATGTTTATATTACAGCTGATAAACAAAAGAAT
GGTATTAAGGCTAATTTTAAAATTAGACATAATATTGAAGATGGTGGTGTTCAATTAGCTGATCATTATC
AACAAAATACTCCTATTGGTGACGGTCCAGTTTTATTACCTGATAATCATTATTTGTCATATCAATCTAA
ATTGTCAAAAGATCCAAATGAAAAAAGAGATCATATGGTTTTGTTAGAATTTTTGACTGCAGCTGGTATT
ACTTTAGGTATGGATGAATTGTATAAATCCGGAGAGGGCAGAGGAAGTCTTCTAACATGCGGTGACGTGG
AGGAGAATCCCGGCCCTGGGGATCCACCGGTCGCCACCATGGTGAGCAAGGGCGAGGAGCTGTTCACCGG
GGTGGTGCCCATCCTGGTCGAGCTGGACGGCGACGTAAACGGCCACAAGTTCAGCGTGTCCGGCGAGGGC
GAGGGCGATGCCACCTACGGCAAGCTGACCCTGAAGTTCATCTGCACCACCGGCAAGCTGCCCGTGCCCT
GGCCCACCCTCGTGACCACCCTGTCCTGGGGCGTGCAGTGCTTCGCCCGCTACCCCGACCACATGAAGCA
GCACGACTTCTTCAAGTCCGCCATGCCCGAAGGCTACGTCCAGGAGCGCACCATCTTCTTCAAGGACGAC
GGCAACTACAAGACCCGCGCCGAGGTGAAGTTCGAGGGCGACACCCTGGTGAACCGCATCGAGCTGAAGG
GCATCGACTTCAAGGAGGACGGCAACATCCTGGGGCACAAGCTGGAGTACAACTACTTTAGCGACAACGT
CTATATCACCGCCGACAAGCAGAAGAACGGCATCAAGGCCAACTTCAAGATCCGCCACAACATCGAGGAC
GGCGGCGTGCAGCTCGCCGACCACTACCAGCAGAACACCCCCATCGGCGACGGCCCCGTGCTGCTGCCCG
ACAACCACTACCTGAGCACCCAGTCCAAGCTGAGCAAAGACCCCAACGAGAAGCGCGATCACATGGTCCT
GCTGGAGTTCGTGACCGCCGCCGGGATCACTCTCGGCATGGACGAGCTGTACAAGTAAAGCGGCCGCACC
CAGCTTTCTTGTACAAAGTGGTGTAGTTAATTCATGATGGCCGCTGCAGGTCGACCTCGAGGGGGGGCCC
GGTACCCAATTCGCCCTATAGTGAGTCGTATTACGCGCGGATCCAGCTTTGGACTTCTTCGCCAGAGGTT
TGGTCAAGTCTCCAATCAAGGTTGTCGGCTTGTCTACCTTGCCAGAAATTTACGAAAAGATGGAAAAGGG
TCAAATCGTTGGTAGATACGTTGTTGACACTTCTAAATAAGCGAATTTCTTATGATTTATGATTTTTATT
ATTAAATAAGTTATAAAAAAAATAAGTGTATACAAATTTTAAAGTGACTCTTAGGTTTTAAAACGAAAAT
TCTTATTCTTGAGTAACTCTTTCCTGTAGGTCAGGTTGCTTTCTCAGGTATAGCATGAGGTCGCTCTTAT
TGACCACACCTCTACCGGCATGCCAATTCACTGGCCGTCGTTTTACAACGTCGTGACTGGGAAAACCCTG
GCGTTACCCAACTTAATCGCCTTGCAGCACATCCCCCTTTCGCCAGCTGGCGTAATAGCGAAGAGGCCCG
CACCGATCGCCCTTCCCAACAGTTGCGCAGCCTGAATGGCGAATGGCGCCTGATGCGGTATTTTCTCCTT
ACGCATCTGTGCGGTATTTCACACCGCATAATCGGATCGTACTTGTTACCCATCATTGAATTTTGAACAT
CCGAACCTGGGAGTTTTCCCTGAAACAGATAGTATATTTGAACCTGTATAATAATATATAGTCTAGCGCT
TTACGGAAGACAATGTATGTATTTCGGTTCCTGGAGAAACTATTGCATCTATTGCATAGGTAATCTTGCA
CGTCGCATCCCCGGTTCATTTTCTGCGTTTCCATCTTGCACTTCAATAGCATATCTTTGTTAACGAAGCA
TCTGTGCTTCATTTTGTAGAACAAAAATGCAACGCGAGAGCGCTAATTTTTCAAACAAAGAATCTGAGCT
GCATTTTTACAGAACAGAAATGCAACGCGAAAGCGCTATTTTACCAACGAAGAATCTGTGCTTCATTTTT
GTAAAACAAAAATGCAACGCGAGAGCGCTAATTTTTCAAACAAAGAATCTGAGCTGCATTTTTACAGAAC
AGAAATGCAACGCGAGAGCGCTATTTTACCAACAAAGAATCTATACTTCTTTTTTGTTCTACAAAAATGC
ATCCCGAGAGCGCTATTTTTCTAACAAAGCATCTTAGATTACTTTTTTTCTCCTTTGTGCGCTCTATAAT
GCAGTCTCTTGATAACTTTTTGCACTGTAGGTCCGTTAAGGTTAGAAGAAGGCTACTTTGGTGTCTATTT
TCTCTTCCATAAAAAAAGCCTGACTCCACTTCCCGCGTTTACTGATTACTAGCGAAGCTGCGGGTGCATT
TTTTCAAGATAAAGGCATCCCCGATTATATTCTATACCGATGTGGATTGCGCATACTTTGTGAACAGAAA
GTGATAGCGTTGATGATTCTTCATTGGTCAGAAAATTATGAACGGTTTCTTCTATTTTGTCTCTATATAC
TACGTATAGGAAATGTTTACATTTTCGTATTGTTTTCGATTCACTCTATGAATAGTTCTTACTACAATTT
TTTTGTCTAAAGAGTAATACTAGAGATAAACATAAAAAATGTAGAGGTCGAGTTTAGATGCAAGTTCAAG
GAGCGAAAGGTGGATGGGTAGGTTATATAGGGATATAGCACAGAGATATATAGCAAAGAGATACTTTTGA
GCAATGTTTGTGGAAGCGGTATTCGCAATATTTTAGTAGCTCGTTACAGTCCGGTGCGTTTTTGGTTTTT
TGAAAGTGCGTCTTCAGAGCGCTTTTGGTTTTCAAAAGCGCTCTGAAGTTCCTATACTTTCTAGCTAGAG
AATAGGAACTTCGGAATAGGAACTTCAAAGCGTTTCCGAAAACGAGCGCTTCCGAAAATGCAACGCGAGC
TGCGCACATACAGCTCACTGTTCACGTCGCACCTATATCTGCGTGTTGCCTGTATATATATATACATGAG
AAGAACGGCATAGTGCGTGTTTATGCTTAAATGCGTACTTATATGCGTCTATTTATGTAGGATGAAAGGT
AGTCTAGTACCTCCTGTGATATTATCCCATTCCATGCGGGGTATCGTATGCTTCCTTCAGCACTACCCTT
TAGCTGTTCTATATGCTGCCACTCCTCAATTGGATTAGTCTCATCCTTCAATGCTATCATTTCCTTTGAT
ATTGGATCGATCCGATGATAAGCTGTCAAACATGAGAATTGGGTAATAACTGATATAATTAAATTGAAGC
TCTAATTTGTGAGTTTAGTATACATGCATTTACTTATAATACAGTTTTTTAGTTTTGCTGGCCGCATCTT
CTCAAATATGCTTCCCAGCCTGCTTTTCTGTAACGTTCACCCTCTACCTTAGCATCCCTTCCCTTTGCAA
ATAGTCCTCTTCCAACAATAATAATGTCAGATCCTGTAGAGACCACATCATCCACGGTTCTATACTGTTG
ACCCAATGCGTCTCCCTTGTCATCTAAACCCACACCGGGTGTCATAATCAACCAATCGTAACCTTCATCT
CTTCCACCCATGTCTCTTTGAGCAATAAAGCCGATAACAAAATCTTTGTCGCTCTTCGCAATGTCAACAG
TACCCTTAGTATATTCTCCAGTAGATAGGGAGCCCTTGCATGACAATTCTGCTAACATCAAAAGGCCTCT
AGGTTCCTTTGTTACTTCTTCTGCCGCCTGCTTCAAACCGCTAACAATACCTGGGCCCACCACACCGTGT
GCATTCGTAATGTCTGCCCATTCTGCTATTCTGTATACACCCGCAGAGTACTGCAATTTGACTGTATTAC
CAATGTCAGCAAATTTTCTGTCTTCGAAGAGTAAAAAATTGTACTTGGCGGATAATGCCTTTAGCGGCTT
AACTGTGCCCTCCATGGAAAAATCAGTCAAGATATCCACATGTGTTTTTAGTAAACAAATTTTGGGACCT
AATGCTTCAACTAACTCCAGTAATTCCTTGGTGGTACGAACATCCAATGAAGCACACAAGTTTGTTTGCT
TTTCGTGCATGATATTAAATAGCTTGGCAGCAACAGGACTAGGATGAGTAGCAGCACGTTCCTTATATGT
AGCTTTCGACATGATTTATCTTCGTTTCCTGCATGTTTTTGTTCTGTGCAGTTGGGTTAAGAATACTGGG
CAATTTCATGTTTCTTCAACACTACATATGCGTATATATACCAATCTAAGTCTGTGCTCCTTCCTTCGTT
CTTCCTTCTGTTCGGAGATTACCGAATCAAAAAAATTTCAAGGAAACCGAAATCAAAAAAAAGAATAAAA
AAAAAATGATGAATTGAAAAGCTAATTCTTGAAGACGAAAGGGCCTCGTGATACGCCTATTTTTATAGGT
TAATGTCATGATAATAATGGTTTCTTAGACGTCAGGTGGCACTTTTCGGGGAAATGTGCGCGGAACCCCT
ATTTGTTTATTTTTCTAAATACATTCAAATATGTATCCGCTCATGAGACAATAACCCTGATAAATGCTTC
AATAATATTGAAAAAGGAAGAGTATGAGTATTCAACATTTCCGTGTCGCCCTTATTCCCTTTTTTGCGGC
ATTTTGCCTTCCTGTTTTTGCTCACCCAGAAACGCTGGTGAAAGTAAAAGATGCTGAAGATCAGTTGGGT
GCACGAGTGGGTTACATCGAACTGGATCTCAACAGCGGTAAGATCCTTGAGAGTTTTCGCCCCGAAGAAC
GTTTTCCAATGATGAGCACTTTTAAAGTTCTGCTATGTGGCGCGGTATTATCCCGTATTGACGCCGGGCA
AGAGCAACTCGGTCGCCGCATACACTATTCTCAGAATGACTTGGTTGAGTACTCACCAGTCACAGAAAAG
CATCTTACGGATGGCATGACAGTAAGAGAATTATGCAGTGCTGCCATAACCATGAGTGATAACACTGCGG
CCAACTTACTTCTGACAACGATCGGAGGACCGAAGGAGCTAACCGCTTTTTTGCACAACATGGGGGATCA
TGTAACTCGCCTTGATCGTTGGGAACCGGAGCTGAATGAAGCCATACCAAACGACGAGCGTGACACCACG
ATGCCTGTAGCAATGGCAACAACGTTGCGCAAACTATTAACTGGCGAACTACTTACTCTAGCTTCCCGGC
AACAATTAATAGACTGGATGGAGGCGGATAAAGTTGCAGGACCACTTCTGCGCTCGGCCCTTCCGGCTGG
CTGGTTTATTGCTGATAAATCTGGAGCCGGTGAGCGTGGGTCTCGCGGTATCATTGCAGCACTGGGGCCA
GATGGTAAGCCCTCCCGTATCGTAGTTATCTACACGACGGGGAGTCAGGCAACTATGGATGAACGAAATA
GACAGATCGCTGAGATAGGTGCCTCACTGATTAAGCATTGGTAACTGTCAGACCAAGTTTACTCATATAT
ACTTTAGATTGATTTAAAACTTCATTTTTAATTTAAAAGGATCTAGGTGAAGATCCTTTTTGATAATCTC
ATGACCAAAATCCCTTAACGTGAGTTTTCGTTCCACTGAGCGTCAGACCCCGTAGAAAAGATCAAAGGAT
CTTCTTGAGATCCTTTTTTTCTGCGCGTAATCTGCTGCTTGCAAACAAAAAAACCACCGCTACCAGCGGT
GGTTTGTTTGCCGGATCAAGAGCTACCAACTCTTTTTCCGAAGGTAACTGGCTTCAGCAGAGCGCAGATA
CCAAATACTGTTCTTCTAGTGTAGCCGTAGTTAGGCCACCACTTCAAGAACTCTGTAGCACCGCCTACAT
ACCTCGCTCTGCTAATCCTGTTACCAGTGGCTGCTGCCAGTGGCGATAAGTCGTGTCTTACCGGGTTGGA
CTCAAGACGATAGTTACCGGATAAGGCGCAGCGGTCGGGCTGAACGGGGGGTTCGTGCACACAGCCCAGC
TTGGAGCGAACGACCTACACCGAACTGAGATACCTACAGCGTGAGCTATGAGAAAGCGCCACGCTTCCCG
AAGGGAGAAAGGCGGACAGGTATCCGGTAAGCGGCAGGGTCGGAACAGGAGAGCGCACGAGGGAGCTTCC
AGGGGGAAACGCCTGGTATCTTTATAGTCCTGTCGGGTTTCGCCACCTCTGACTTGAGCGTCGATTTTTG
TGATGCTCGTCAGGGGGGCGGAGCCTATGGAAAAACGCCAGCAACGCGGCCTTTTTACGGTTCCTGGCCT
TTTGCTGGCCTTTTGCTCACATGTTCTTTCCTGCGTTATCCCCTGATTCTGTGGATAACCGTATTACCGC
CTTTGAGTGAGCTGATACCGCTCGCCGCAGCCGAACGACCGAGCGCAGCGAGTCAGTGAGCGAGGAAGCG
GAAGAGCGCCCAATACGCAAACCGCCTCTCCCCGCGCGTTGGCCGATTCATTAATGCAGCTGGCACGACA
GGTTTCCCGACTGGAAAGCGGGCAGTGAGCGCAACGCAATTAATGTGAGTTAGCTCACTCATTAGGCACC
CCAGGCTTTACACTTTATGCTTCCGGCTCGTATGTTGTGTGGAATTGTGAGCGGATAACAATTTCACACA
GGAAACAGCTATGACCATGATTACGCCAAGCTTACCGCATCAGGAAATTGTAAGCGTTAATATTTTGTTA
AAATTCGCGTTAAATTTTTGTTAAATCAGCTCATTTTTTAACCAATAGGCCGAAATCGGCAAAATCCCTT
ATAAATCAAAAGAATAGACCGAGATAGGGT
[37 nt withheld, positions 8151-8187]
AAAGAACGTGGACTCCAACGTCAAAGG
[49 nt withheld, positions 8215-8263]
T
[91 nt withheld, positions 8265-8355]
G
[124 nt withheld, positions 8357-8480]
CCATTCGC
