>Addgene plasmid #118444 | pDRF1-GW ymYPET-T2A-mTurquoise2 | depositor partial sequence | sequence record 223807 | pDRF1-GW ymYPET-T2A-mTurquoise2 sequence 8488 bps
CAAGCTTCCTGAAACGGAGAAACATAAACAGGCATTGCTGGGATCACCCATACATCACTCTGTTTTGCCT
GACCTTTTCCGGTAATTTGAAAACAAACCCGGTCTCGAAGCGGAGATCCGGCGATAATTACCGCAGAAAT
AAACCCATACACGAGACGTAGAACCAGCCGCACATGGCCGGAGAAACTCCTGCGAGAATTTCGTAAACTC
GCGCGCATTGCATCTGTATTTCCTAATGCGGCACTTCCAGGCCTCGATCGAGACCGTTTATCCATTGCTT
TTTTGTTGTCTTTTTCCCTCGTTCACAGAAAGTCTGAAGAAGCTATAGTAGAACTATGAGCTTTTTTTGT
TTCTGTTTTCCTTTTTTTTTTTTTTACCTCTGTGGAAATTGTTACTCTCACACTCTTTAGTTCGTTTGTT
TGTTTTGTTTATTCCAATTATGACCGGTGACGAAACGTGGTCGATGGTGGGTACCGCTTATGCTCCCCTC
CATTAGTTTCGATTATATAAAAAGGCCAAATATTGTATTATTTTCAAATGTCCTATCATTATCGTCTAAC
ATCTAATTTCTCTTAAATTTTTTCTCTTTCTTTCCTATAACACCAATAGTGAAAATCTTTTTTTCTTCTA
TATCTACAAAAACTTTTTTTTTCTATCAACCTCGTTGATAAATTTTTTCTTTAACAATCGTTAATAATTA
ATTAATTGGAAAATAACCATTTTTTCTCTCTTTTATACACACATTCAAAAGAAAGAAAAAAAATATACCC
CAGCCTCGACTAGTGAATTCGCGGCCATCACAAGTTTGTACAAAAAAGCAGGCTGCTAGCACTAGTAAGC
TTTTAATTAAATGGTCTCCAAGGGCGAAGAATTGTTCACCGGTGTGGTCCCAATCTTGGTCGAGTTGGAC
GGTGACGTCAACGGTCACAAGTTCTCTGTTTCCGGTGAAGGTGAAGGAGACGCCACCTACGGTAAATTGA
CCTTGAAGTTGTTGTGCACCACCGGCAAGCTGCCAGTTCCATGGCCAACATTGGTCACCACTTTAGGTTA
TGGTTTACAATGTTTTGCTAGATATCCAGATCATATGAAACAACATGATTTCTTCAAATCTGCTATGCCA
GAAGGTTATGTTCAAGAAAGAACTATATTTTTCAAAGATGATGGTAATTATAAAACTAGAGCTGAAGTTA
AATTTGAAGGAGATACTTTAGTTAATAGAATTGAATTGAAAGGTATTGATTTTAAAGAAGATGGTAATAT
TTTAGGTCATAAATTAGAATATAATTATAATTCTCATAATGTTTATATTACAGCTGATAAACAAAAGAAT
GGTATTAAGGCTAATTTTAAAATTAGACATAATATTGAAGATGGTGGTGTTCAATTAGCTGATCATTATC
AACAAAATACTCCTATTGGTGACGGTCCAGTTTTATTACCTGATAATCATTATTTGTCATATCAATCTAA
ATTGTCAAAAGATCCAAATGAAAAAAGAGATCATATGGTTTTGTTAGAATTTTTGACTGCAGCTGGTATT
ACTTTAGGTATGGATGAATTGTATAAATCCGGAGAGGGCAGAGGAAGTCTTCTAACATGCGGTGACGTGG
AGGAGAATCCCGGCCCTGGGGATCCACCGGTCGCCACCATGGTGAGCAAGGGCGAGGAGCTGTTCACCGG
GGTGGTGCCCATCCTGGTCGAGCTGGACGGCGACGTAAACGGCCACAAGTTCAGCGTGTCCGGCGAGGGC
GAGGGCGATGCCACCTACGGCAAGCTGACCCTGAAGTTCATCTGCACCACCGGCAAGCTGCCCGTGCCCT
GGCCCACCCTCGTGACCACCCTGTCCTGGGGCGTGCAGTGCTTCGCCCGCTACCCCGACCACATGAAGCA
GCACGACTTCTTCAAGTCCGCCATGCCCGAAGGCTACGTCCAGGAGCGCACCATCTTCTTCAAGGACGAC
GGCAACTACAAGACCCGCGCCGAGGTGAAGTTCGAGGGCGACACCCTGGTGAACCGCATCGAGCTGAAGG
GCATCGACTTCAAGGAGGACGGCAACATCCTGGGGCACAAGCTGGAGTACAACTACTTTAGCGACAACGT
CTATATCACCGCCGACAAGCAGAAGAACGGCATCAAGGCCAACTTCAAGATCCGCCACAACATCGAGGAC
GGCGGCGTGCAGCTCGCCGACCACTACCAGCAGAACACCCCCATCGGCGACGGCCCCGTGCTGCTGCCCG
ACAACCACTACCTGAGCACCCAGTCCAAGCTGAGCAAAGACCCCAACGAGAAGCGCGATCACATGGTCCT
GCTGGAGTTCGTGACCGCCGCCGGGATCACTCTCGGCATGGACGAGCTGTACAAGTAAAGCGGCCGCACC
CAGCTTTCTTGTACAAAGTGGTGTAGTTAATTCATGATGGCCGCTGCAGGTCGACCTCGAGGGGGGGCCC
GGTACCCAATTCGCCCTATAGTGAGTCGTATTACGCGCGGATCCAGCTTTGGACTTCTTCGCCAGAGGTT
TGGTCAAGTCTCCAATCAAGGTTGTCGGCTTGTCTACCTTGCCAGAAATTTACGAAAAGATGGAAAAGGG
TCAAATCGTTGGTAGATACGTTGTTGACACTTCTAAATAAGCGAATTTCTTATGATTTATGATTTTTATT
ATTAAATAAGTTATAAAAAAAATAAGTGTATACAAATTTTAAAGTGACTCTTAGGTTTTAAAACGANAAT
TCTTATTCTTGAGTAACTCTTTCCTGTAGGTCAGGTTGCTTTCTCAGGTATAGCATGAGGTCGCTCTTAT
TGACCACACCTCTACCGGCATGCCAATTCACTGGCCGTCGTTTTACAACGTCGTGACTGGGAAAACCCTG
GCGTTACCCAACTTAATCGCCTTGCAGCACATCCCCCTTTCGCCAGCTGGCGTAATAGCGAAGAGGCCCG
CACCGATCGCCCTTCCCAACAGTTGCGCAGCCTGAATGGCGAATGGCGCCTGATGCGGTATTTTCTCCTT
ACGCATCTGTGCGGTATTTCACACCGCATAATCGGATCGTACTTGTTACCCATCATTGAATTTTGAACAT
CCGAACCTGGGAGTTTTCCCTGAAACAGATAGTATATTTGAACCTGTATAATAATATATAGTCTAGCGCT
TTACGGAAGACAATGTATGTATTTCGGTTCCTGGAGAAACTATTGCATCTATTGCATAGGTAATCTTGCA
CGTCGCATCCCCGGTTCATTTTCTGCGTTTCCATCTTGCACTTCAATAGCATATCTTTGTTAACGAAGCA
TCTGTGCTTCATTTTGTAGAACAAAAATGCAACGCGAGAGCGCTAATTTTTCAAACAAAGAATCTGAGCT
GCATTTTTACAGAACAGAAATGCAACGCGAAAGCGCTATTTTACCAACGAAGAATCTGTGCTTCATTTTT
GTAAAACAAAAATGCAACGCGAGAGCGCTAATTTTTCAAACAAAGAATCTGAGCTGCATTTTTACAGAAC
AGAAATGCAACGCGAGAGCGCTATTTTACCAACAAAGAATCTATACTTCTTTTTTGTTCTACAAAAATGC
ATCCCGAGAGCGCTATTTTTCTAACAAAGCATCTTAGATTACTTTTTTTCTCCTTTGTGCGCTCTATAAT
GCAGTCTCTTGATAACTTTTTGCACTGTAGGTCCGTTAAGGTTAGAAGAAGGCTACTTTGGTGTCTATTT
TCTCTTCCATAAAAAAAGCCTGACTCCACTTCCCGCGTTTACTGATTACTAGCGAAGCTGCGGGTGCATT
TTTTCAAGATAAAGGCATCCCCGATTATATTCTATACCGATGTGGATTGCGCATACTTTGTGAACAGAAA
GTGATAGCGTTGATGATTCTTCATTGGTCAGAAAATTATGAACGGTTTCTTCTATTTTGTCTCTATATAC
TACGTATAGGAAATGTTTACATTTTCGTATTGTTTTCGATTCACTCTATGAATAGTTCTTACTACAATTT
TTTTGTCTAAAGAGTAATACTAGAGATAAACATAAAAAATGTAGAGGTCGAGTTTAGATGCAAGTTCAAG
GAGCGAAAGGTGGATGGGTAGGTTATATAGGGATATAGCACAGAGATATATAGCAAAGAGATACTTTTGA
GCAATGTTTGTGGAAGCGGTATTCGCAATATTTTAGTAGCTCGTTACAGTCCGGTGCGTTTTTGGTTTTT
TGAAAGTGCGTCTTCAGAGCGCTTTTGGTTTTCAAAAGCGCTCTGAAGTTCCTATACTTTCTAGCTAGAG
AATAGGAACTTCGGAATAGGAACTTCAAAGCGTTTCCGAAAACGAGCGCTTCCGAAAATGCAACGCGAGC
TGCGCACATACAGCTCACTGTTCACGTCGCACCTATATCTGCGTGTTGCCTGTATATATATATACATGAG
AAGAACGGCATAGTGCGTGTTTATGCTTAAATGCGTACTTATATGCGTCTATTTATGTAGGATGAAAGGT
AGTCTAGTACCTCCTGTGATATTATCCCATTCCATGCGGGGTATCGTATGCTTCCTTCAGCACTACCCTT
TAGCTGTTCTATATGCTGCCACTCCTCAATTGGATTAGTCTCATCCTTCAATGCTATCATTTCCTTTGAT
ATTGGATCGATCCGATGATAAGCTGTCAAACATGAGAATTGGGTAATAACTGATATAATTAAATTGAAGC
TCTAATTTGTGAGTTTAGTATACATGCATTTACTTATAATACAGTTTTTTAGTTTTGCTGGCCGCATCTT
CTCAAATATGCTTCCCAGCCTGCTTTTCTGTAACGTTCACCCTCTACCTTAGCATCCCTTCCCTTTGCAA
ATAGTCCTCTTCCAACAATAATAATGTCAGATCCTGTAGAGACCACATCATCCACGGTTCTATACTGTTG
ACCCAATGCGTCTCCCTTGTCATCTAAACCCACACCGGGTGTCATAATCAACCAATCGTAACCTTCATCT
CTTCCACCCATGTCTCTTTGAGCAATAAAGCCGATAACAAAATCTTTGTCGCTCTTCGCAATGTCAACAG
TACCCTTAGTATATTCTCCAGTAGATAGGGAGCCCTTGCATGACAATTCTGCTAACATCAAAAGGCCTCT
AGGTTCCTTTGTTACTTCTTCTGCCGCCTGCTTCAAACCGCTAACAATACCTGGGCCCACCACACCGTGT
GCATTCGTAATGTCTGCCCATTCTGCTATTCTGTATACACCCGCAGAGTACTGCAATTTGACTGTATTAC
CAATGTCAGCAAATTTTCTGTCTTCGAAGAGTAAAAAATTGTACTTGGCGGATAATGCCTTTAGCGGCTT
AACTGTGCCCTCCATGGAAAAATCAGTCAAGATATCCACATGTGTTTTTAGTAAACAAATTTTGGGACCT
AATGCTTCAACTAACTCCAGTAATTCCTTGGTGGTACGAACATCCAATGAAGCACACAAGTTTGTTTGCT
TTTCGTGCATGATATTAAATAGCTTGGCAGCAACAGGACTAGGATGAGTAGCAGCACGTTCCTTATATGT
AGCTTTCGACATGATTTATCTTCGTTTCCTGCATGTTTTTGTTCTGTGCAGTTGGGTTAAGAATACTGGG
CAATTTCATGTTTCTTCAACACTACATATGCGTATATATACCAATCTAAGTCTGTGCTCCTTCCTTCGTT
CTTCCTTCTGTTCGGAGATTACCGAATCAAAAAAATTTCAAGGAAACCGAAATCAAAAAAAAGAATAAAA
AAAAAATGATGAATTGAAAAGCTAATTCTTGAAGACGAAAGGGCCTCGTGATACGCCTATTTTTATAGGT
TAATGTCATGATAATAATGGTTTCTTAGACGTCAGGTGGCACTTTTCGGGGAAATGTGCGCGGAACCCCT
ATTTGTTTATTTTTCTAAATACATTCAAATATGTATCCGCTCATGAGACAATAACCCTGATAAATGCTTC
AATAATATTGAAAAAGGAAGAGTATGAGTATTCAACATTTCCGTGTCGCCCTTATTCCCTTTTTTGCGGC
ATTTTGCCTTCCTGTTTTTGCTCACCCAGAAACGCTGGTGAAAGTAAAAGATGCTGAAGATCAGTTGGGT
GCACGAGTGGGTTACATCGAACTGGATCTCAACAGCGGTAAGATCCTTGAGAGTTTTCGCCCCGAAGAAC
GTTTTCCAATGATGAGCACTTTTAAAGTTCTGCTATGTGGCGCGGTATTATCCCGTATTGACGCCGGGCA
AGAGCAACTCGGTCGCCGCATACACTATTCTCAGAATGACTTGGTTGAGTACTCACCAGTCACAGAAAAG
CATCTTACGGATGGCATGACAGTAAGAGAATTATGCAGTGCTGCCATAACCATGAGTGATAACACTGCGG
CCAACTTACTTCTGACAACGATCGGAGGACCGAAGGAGCTAACCGCTTTTTTGCACAACATGGGGGATCA
TGTAACTCGCCTTGATCGTTGGGAACCGGAGCTGAATGAAGCCATACCAAACGACGAGCGTGACACCACG
ATGCCTGTAGCAATGGCAACAACGTTGCGCAAACTATTAACTGGCGAACTACTTACTCTAGCTTCCCGGC
AACAATTAATAGACTGGATGGAGGCGGATAAAGTTGCAGGACCACTTCTGCGCTCGGCCCTTCCGGCTGG
CTGGTTTATTGCTGATAAATCTGGAGCCGGTGAGCGTGGGTCTCGCGGTATCATTGCAGCACTGGGGCCA
GATGGTAAGCCCTCCCGTATCGTAGTTATCTACACGACGGGGAGTCAGGCAACTATGGATGAACGAAATA
GACAGATCGCTGAGATAGGTGCCTCACTGATTAAGCATTGGTAACTGTCAGACCAAGTTTACTCATATAT
ACTTTAGATTGATTTAAAACTTCATTTTTAATTTAAAAGGATCTAGGTGAAGATCCTTTTTGATAATCTC
ATGACCAAAATCCCTTAACGTGAGTTTTCGTTCCACTGAGCGTCAGACCCCGTAGAAAAGATCAAAGGAT
CTTCTTGAGATCCTTTTTTTCTGCGCGTAATCTGCTGCTTGCAAACAAAAAAACCACCGCTACCAGCGGT
GGTTTGTTTGCCGGATCAAGAGCTACCAACTCTTTTTCCGAAGGTAACTGGCTTCAGCAGAGCGCAGATA
CCAAATACTGTTCTTCTAGTGTAGCCGTAGTTAGGCCACCACTTCAAGAACTCTGTAGCACCGCCTACAT
ACCTCGCTCTGCTAATCCTGTTACCAGTGGCTGCTGCCAGTGGCGATAAGTCGTGTCTTACCGGGTTGGA
CTCAAGACGATAGTTACCGGATAAGGCGCAGCGGTCGGGCTGAACGGGGGGTTCGTGCACACAGCCCAGC
TTGGAGCGAACGACCTACACCGAACTGAGATACCTACAGCGTGAGCTATGAGAAAGCGCCACGCTTCCCG
AAGGGAGAAAGGCGGACAGGTATCCGGTAAGCGGCAGGGTCGGAACAGGAGAGCGCACGAGGGAGCTTCC
AGGGGGAAACGCCTGGTATCTTTATAGTCCTGTCGGGTTTCGCCACCTCTGACTTGAGCGTCGATTTTTG
TGATGCTCGTCAGGGGGGCGGAGCCTATGGAAAAACGCCAGCAACGCGGCCTTTTTACGGTTCCTGGCCT
TTTGCTGGCCTTTTGCTCACATGTTCTTTCCTGCGTTATCCCCTGATTCTGTGGATAACCGTATTACCGC
CTTTGAGTGAGCTGATACCGCTCGCCGCAGCCGAACGACCGAGCGCAGCGAGTCAGTGAGCGAGGAAGCG
GAAGAGCGCCCAATACGCAAACCGCCTCTCCCCGCGCGTTGGCCGATTCATTAATGCAGCTGGCACGACA
GGTTTCCCGACTGGAAAGCGGGCAGTGAGCGCAACGCAATTAATGTGAGTTAGCTCACTCATTAGGCACC
CCAGGCTTTACACTTTATGCTTCCGGCTCGTATGTTGTGTGGAATTGTGAGCGGATAACAATTTCACACA
GGAAACAGCTATGACCATGATTACGCCAAGCTTACCGCATCAGGAAATTGTAAGCGTTAATATTTTGTTA
AAATTCGCGTTAAATTTTTGTTAAATCAGCTCATTTTTTAACCAATAGGCCGAAATCGGCAAAATCCCTT
ATAAATCAAAAGAATAGACCGAGATAGGGT
[37 nt withheld, positions 8151-8187]
AAAGAACGTGGACTCCAACGTCAAAGG
[49 nt withheld, positions 8215-8263]
T
[91 nt withheld, positions 8265-8355]
G
[124 nt withheld, positions 8357-8480]
CCATTCGC
